Addgene plasmid #145476: pGBW-m4046529
Purpose: Yeast Expression plasmid for SARS-CoV-2 ORF6 protein
Depositing lab: Ginkgo Bioworks & Benjie Chen. Depositing organization: Ginkgo Bioworks.
Backbone
  Vector backbone: AmpR; 2u URA3
  Backbone size w/o insert (bp): 4078
  Vector type: Yeast Expression
  Selectable markers: URA3
Growth in bacteria
  Bacterial resistance: Ampicillin, 100 μg/mL
  Growth temperature: 37°C
  Growth strain: DH5alpha
  Copy number: High Copy
Gene/Insert
  Gene/Insert name: SARS-CoV-2 ORF6 protein
  Species: S. cerevisiae (budding yeast); Severe acute respiratory syndrome coronavirus 2
  Insert size (bp): 179
  Mutation: Saccharomyces cerevisiae recode 1
  Entrez Gene: ORF6 (a.k.a. GU280_gp06)
  Promoter: pGAL1
  Tag / fusion protein: Cleavable thrombin;StrepII (C terminal on backbone)
  Cloning method: Unknown
Resource information
  A portion of this plasmid was derived from a plasmid made by: GinkgoBioworks
Depositor comments: NCBI Reference Sequence: YP_009724394.1Created by gene synthesis with Not1 site.
How to cite: pGBW-m4046529 was a gift from Ginkgo Bioworks & Benjie Chen (Addgene plasmid # 145476 ; http://n2t.net/addgene:145476 ; RRID:Addgene_145476)
