[The description below was written by a language model from this plasmid's Addgene catalogue record and pLannotate feature annotations shown in this document.]
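Description:
pGBW-m4046529 is an E. coli–yeast shuttle plasmid for galactose-inducible expression of the SARS-CoV-2 ORF6 accessory protein in Saccharomyces cerevisiae. In bacteria it is maintained by a ColE1/pUC-type origin and selected with ampicillin through a β-lactamase gene that the annotation places downstream of a cat promoter. The catalogue lists it as high copy, although the feature table also detects a rop coding sequence adjacent to AmpR, an element usually associated with lower copy number. Short phage T3 and T7 early terminators and a tonB terminator flank the bacterial modules, presumably insulating them from read-through transcription. In yeast the plasmid replicates episomally at multiple copies from the 2μ origin and is selected by uracil prototrophy using URA3 under its own promoter. URA3 also permits counterselection with 5-fluoroorotic acid.

The expression cassette consists of the Gal4-regulated GAL1 promoter, the ORF6 open reading frame and a fragment of the CYC1 terminator. The coding sequence was made by gene synthesis and recoded for S. cerevisiae codon usage. According to the catalogue, the backbone supplies a C-terminal thrombin-cleavable Strep-tag II. This tag is not separately annotated in the feature table, but there is an unannotated gap between the ORF6 feature and the terminator where it could lie. ORF6 is a small viral protein reported to interfere with nuclear import machinery and thereby blunt interferon signalling. The construct is suited to inducible production of tagged ORF6 in yeast, for example for affinity purification or for functional studies, though the record states no application beyond yeast expression.
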