Features (pLannotate 1.2.2; 13 found; start..end, strand, type, name):
     25..466     +  promoter       GAL1 promoter: S. cerevisiae GAL1; inducible promoter, regulated by Gal4
    478..660     +  CDS            NS6_SARS2: Experimental evidence at protein level: Swiss-Prot protein existence level 1. Disrupts cell nuclear import complex formation by tethering karyopherin alpha 2 and karyopherin beta 1 to the membrane. Retention of import factors at the ER/Golgi membrane leads to a loss of transport into the nucleus. Thereby prevents STAT1 nuclear translocation in response to interferon signaling, thus blocking the expression of interferon stimulated genes (ISGs) that display multiple antiviral activities (PubMed:33097660). Suppresses IFN-beta production possibly by blocking IRF3 nuclear translocation (PubMed:3297
    731..903     +  terminator     CYC1 terminator (fragment): S. cerevisiae CYC1; transcription terminator for CYC1
    939..1115    +  promoter       URA3 promoter (fragment): S. cerevisiae URA3
   1116..1919    +  CDS            URA3: orotidine-5'-phosphate decarboxylase, required for uracil biosynthesis; S. cerevisiae URA3; yeast auxotrophic marker, counterselectable with 5-fluoroorotic acid (5-FOA)
   2002..2984    -  rep_origin     2μ ori: yeast 2μ plasmid origin of replication
   3062..3091    +  terminator     T3Te terminator: phage T3 early transcription terminator
   3113..3700    +  rep_origin     ori: high-copy-number ColE1/pMB1/pBR322/pUC origin of replication
   3712..3739    -  terminator     T7Te terminator: phage T7 early transcription terminator
   3763..3954    -  CDS            rop: Rop protein, which maintains plasmids at low copy number; rop
   3955..4815    -  CDS            AmpR: β-lactamase; bla; confers resistance to ampicillin, carbenicillin, and related antibiotics
   4816..4918    -  promoter       cat promoter: promoter of the E. coli cat gene encoding chloramphenicol acetyltransferase
   4919..4950    -  terminator     tonB terminator: bidirectional E. coli tonB-P14 transcription terminator
>Addgene plasmid #145476 | pGBW-m4046529 | depositor full sequence | sequence record 287653 | Full Sequence
GCGGCCGCTTGCTATATTGAAGTACGGATTAGAAGCCGCCGAGCGGGCGACAGCCCTCCGACGGAAGACT
CTCCTCCGTGCGTCCTCGTCTTCACCGGTCGCGTTCCTGAAACGCAGATGTGCCTCGCGCCGCACTGCTC
CGAACAATAAAGATTCTACAATACTAGCTTTTATGGTTATGAAGAGGAAAAATTGGCAGTAACCTGGCCC
CACAAACCTTCAAATTAACGAATCAAATTAACAACCATAGGATGATAATGCGATTAGTTTTTTAGCCTTA
TTTCTGGGGTAATTAATCAGCGAAGCGATGATTTTTGATCTATTAACAGATATATAAATGGAAAAGCTGC
ATAACCACTTTAACTAATACTTTCAACATTTTCAGTTTGTATTACTTCTTATTCAAATGTCATAAAAGTA
TCAACAAAAAATTGTTAATATACCTCTATACTTTAACGTCAAGGAGAAAAAACTATAATGTTTCACCTGG
TCGACTTCCAAGTTACAATCGCAGAGATTTTACTTATAATCATGAGGACTTTCAAGGTGTCTATTTGGAA
TTTGGATTACATTATCAACTTGATCATTAAAAACTTGTCAAAGAGTTTGACCGAAAATAAGTATTCCCAG
TTAGATGAAGAACAACCTATGGAAATAGACCTCGTGCCGAGAGGTTCTTGGAGCCATCCGCAGTTTGAAA
AATAAACAGGCCCCTTTTCCTTTGTCGATATCATGTAATTAGTTATGTCACGCTTACATTCACGCCCTCC
TCCCACATCCGCTCTAACCGAAAAGGAAGGAGTTAGACAACCTGAAGTCTAGGTCCCTATTTATTTTTTT
TAATAGTTATGTTAGTATTAAGAACGTTATTTATATTTCAAATTTTTCTTTTTTTTCTGTACAAAGCGGC
CGCCGAACCACTAGTGCACTGCAGTACACGGTTTCCTTGAAATTTTTTTGATTCGGTAATCTCCGAACAG
AAGGAAGAACGAAGGAAGGAGCACAGACTTAGATTGGTATATATACGCATATGTAGTGTTGAAGAAACAT
GAAATTGCCCAGTATTCTTAACCCAACTGCACAGAACAAAAACGTGCAGGAAACGAAGATAAATCATGTC
GAAAGCTACATATAAGGAACGTGCTGCTACTCATCCTAGTCCTGTTGCTGCCAAGCTATTTAATATCATG
CACGAAAAGCAAACAAACTTGTGTGCTTCATTGGATGTTCGTACCACCAAGGAATTACTGGAGTTAGTTG
AAGCATTAGGTCCCAAAATTTGTTTACTAAAAACACATGTGGATATCTTGACTGATTTTTCCATGGAGGG
CACAGTTAAGCCGCTAAAGGCATTATCCGCCAAGTACAATTTTTTACTCTTCGAGGACAGAAAATTTGCT
GACATTGGTAATACAGTCAAATTGCAGTACTCTGCGGGTGTATACAGAATAGCAGAATGGGCAGACATTA
CGAATGCACACGGTGTGGTGGGCCCAGGTATTGTTAGCGGTTTGAAGCAGGCGGCAGAAGAAGTAACAAA
GGAACCTAGAGGCCTTTTGATGTTAGCAGAATTGTCATGCAAGGGCTCCCTATCTACTGGAGAATATACT
AAGGGTACTGTTGACATTGCGAAGAGCGACAAAGATTTTGTTATCGGCTTTATTGCTCAAAGAGACATGG
GTGGAAGAGATGAAGGTTACGATTGGTTGATTATGACACCCGGTGTGGGTTTAGATGACAAGGGAGATGC
ATTGGGTCAACAGTATAGAACCGTGGATGATGTGGTTTCTACAGGATCTGACATTATTATTGTTGGAAGA
GGACTATTTGCAAAGGGAAGGGATGCTAAGGTAGAGGGTGAACGTTACAGAAAAGCAGGCTGGGAAGCAT
ATTTGAGAAGATGCGGCCAGCAAAACTAAAAAACTGTATTATAAGTAAATGCATGTATACTAAACTCACA
AATTAGAGCTTCAATTTAATTATATCAGTTATTACCCGAGTAACGAAGCATCTGTGCTTCATTTTGTAGA
ACAAAAATGCAACGCGAGAGCGCTAATTTTTCAAACAAAGAATCTGAGCTGCATTTTTACAGAACAGAAA
TGCAACGCGAAAGCGCTATTTTACCAACGAAGAATCTGTGCTTCATTTTTGTAAAACAAAAATGCAACGC
GAGAGCGCTAATTTTTCAAACAAAGAATCTGAGCTGCATTTTTACAGAACAGAAATGCAACGCGAGAGCG
CTATTTTACCAACAAAGAATCTATACTTCTTTTTTGTTCTACAAAAATGCATCCCGAGAGCGCTATTTTT
CTAACAAAGCATCTTAGATTACTTTTTTTCTCCTTTGTGCGCTCTATAATGCAGTCTCTTGATAACTTTT
TGCACTGTAGGTCCGTTAAGGTTAGAAGAAGGCTACTTTGGTGTCTATTTTCTCTTCCATAAAAAAAGCC
TGACTCCACTTCCCGCGTTTACTGATTACTAGCGAAGCTGCGGGTGCATTTTTTCAAGATAAAGGCATCC
CCGATTATATTCTATACCGATGTGGATTGCGCATACTTTGTGAACAGAAAGTGATAGCGTTGATGATTCT
TCATTGGTCAGAAAATTATGAACGGTTTCTTCTATTTTGTCTCTATATACTACGTATAGGAAATGTTTAC
ATTTTCGTATTGTTTTCGATTCACTCTATGAATAGTTCTTACTACAATTTTTTTGTCTAAAGAGTAATAC
TAGAGATAAACATAAAAAATGTAGAGGTCGAGTTTAGATGCAAGTTCAAGGAGCGAAAGGTGGATGGGTA
GGTTATATAGGGATATAGCACAGAGATATATAGCAAAGAGATACTTTTGAGCAATGTTTGTGGAAGCGGT
ATTCGCAATATTTTAGTAGCTCGTTACAGTCCGGTGCGTTTTTGGTTTTTTGAAAGTGCGTCATCAGAGC
GCTTTTGGTTTTCAAAAGCGCTCTGAAGTTCCTATACTTTCTAGCTAGAGAATAGGAACTTCCCGAGCGG
CCGCGTGTTACAAGCTTGACTCCAGCGTAACTGGACTGCAATCAACTCACTGGCTCACCTTCACGGGTGG
GCCTTTCTTCGGTAGAAAATCAAAGGATCTTCTTGAGATCCTTTTTTTCTGCGCGTAATCTGCTGCTTGC
AAACAAAAAAACCACCGCTACCAGCGGTGGTTTGTTTGCCGGATCAAGAGCTACCAACTCTTTTTCCGAG
GTAACTGGCTTCAGCAGAGCGCAGATACCAAATACTGTTCTTCTAGTGTAGCCGTAGTTAGGCCACCACT
TCAAGAACTCTGTAGCACCGCCTACATACCTCGCTCTGCTAATCCTGTTACCAGTGGCTGCTGCCAGTGG
CGATAAGTCGTGTCTTACCGGGTTGGACTCAAGACGATAGTTACCGGATAAGGCGCAGCGGTCGGGCTGA
ACGGGGGGTTCGTGCACACAGCCCAGCTTGGAGCGAACGACCTACACCGAACTGAGATACCTACAGCGTG
AGCTATGAGAAAGCGCCACGCTTCCCGAAGGGAGAAAGGCGGACAGGTATCCGGTAAGCGGCAGGGTCGG
AACAGGAGAGCGCACGAGGGAGCTTCCAGGGGTAAACGCCTGGTATCTTTATAGTCCTGTCGGGTTTCGC
CACCTCTGACTTGAGCATCGATTTTTGTGATGCTCGTCAGGGGGGCGGAGCCTATGGAAAAACGCCAGCA
ACGCAGAAAGGCCCACCCGAAGGTGAGCCAGGTGATTACATTTGGGCCCTCATCAGAGGTTTTCACCGTC
ATCACCGAAACGCGCGAGGCAGCTGCGGTAAAGCTCATCAGCGTGGTCGTGAAGCGATTCACAGATGTCT
GCCTGTTCATCCGCGTCCAGCTCGTTGAGTTTCTCCAGAAGCGTTAATGTCTGGCTTCTGATAAAGCGGG
CCATGTTAAGGGCGGTTTTTTCCTGTTTGGTCACTTACCAATGCTTAATCAGTGAGGCACCTATCTCAGC
GATCTGTCTATTTCGTTCATCCATAGTTGCCTGACTCCCCGTCGTGTAGATAACTACGATGCGGGAGGGC
TTACCATCTGGCCCCAGTGCTGCAATGATACCGCGAGACCCACGCTCACCGGCTCCAGATTTATCAGCAA
TAAACCAGCCAGCCGGGAGGGCCGAGCGCAGAAGTGATCCTGCAACTTTATCCGCCTCCATCCAGTCTAT
TAATTGTTGCCGGGAAGCTAGAGTAAGTAGTTCGCCAGTTAATAGTTTGCGCAACGTTGTTGCCATTGCT
ACAGGCATCGTGGTGTCACGCTCGTCGTTTGGTATGGCTTCATTCAGCTCCGGTTCCCAACGATCAAGGC
GAGTTACATGATCCCCCATGTTGTGCAAAAAAGCGGTTAGCTCCTTCGGTCCTCCGATCGTTGCCAGAAG
TAAGTTGGCCGCAGTGTTATCACTCATGGTTATGGCAGCACTGCATAATTCTCTTACTGTCATGCCATCC
GTGAGATGCTTTTCTGTGACTGGTGAGTACTCAACCAAGTCATTCTGAGAATAGTGTATGCGGCGACCGA
GTTGCTCTTGCCCGGCGTCAATACGGGATAATACCGCGCCACATAGCAGAACTTTAAAAGTGCTCATCAT
TGGAAAACGTTCTTCGGGGCGTAAACTCTCAAGGATCTTACCGCTGTTGAGATCCAGTTCGATGTAACCC
ACTCGTGCACCCAACTGATCTTCAGCATCTTTTACTTTCACCAGCGTTTCTGGGTGAGCAAAAACAGGAA
GGCAAAATGCCGCAAAAAAGGGAATAAGGGCGACACGGAAATGTTGAATACTCATTTTAGCTTCCTTAGC
TCCTGAAAATCTCGATAACTCAAAAAATACGCCCGGTAGTGATCTTATTTCATTATGGTGAAAGTTGGAA
CCTCTTACGTGCCGATCAAGTCAAAAGCCTCCGGTCGGAGGCTTTTGACTTTCTGCTATGGAGGTCAGGT
ATGATTTAAATGGTCAGTTAGA
